>Addgene plasmid #77353 | EPHA7 gRNA (BRDN0001146678) | addgene full sequence | sequence record 187598 | Addgene Assembled Sequence
CCCGGGTGCAAAGATGGATAAAGTTTTAAACAGAGAGGAATCTTTGCAGCTAATGGACCTTCTAGGTCTT
GAAAGGAGTGGGAATTGGCTCCGGTGCCCGTCAGTGGGCAGAGCGCACATCGCCCACAGTCCCCGAGAAG
TTGGGGGGAGGGGTCGGCAATTGATCCGGTGCCTAGAGAAGGTGGCGCGGGGTAAACTGGGAAAGTGATG
TCGTGTACTGGCTCCGCCTTTTTCCCGAGGGTGGGGGAGAACCGTATATAAGTGCAGTAGTCGCCGTGAA
CGTTCTTTTTCGCAACGGGTTTGCCGCCAGAACACAGGTAAGTGCCGTGTGTGGTTCCCGCGGGCCTGGC
CTCTTTACGGGTTATGGCCCTTGCGTGCCTTGAATTACTTCCACCTGGCTGCAGTACGTGATTCTTGATC
CCGAGCTTCGGGTTGGAAGTGGGTGGGAGAGTTCGAGGCCTTGCGCTTAAGGAGCCCCTTCGCCTCGTGC
TTGAGTTGAGGCCTGGCCTGGGCGCTGGGGCCGCCGCGTGCGAATCTGGTGGCACCTTCGCGCCTGTCTC
GCTGCTTTCGATAAGTCTCTAGCCATTTAAAATTTTTGATGACCTGCTGCGACGCTTTTTTTCTGGCAAG
ATAGTCTTGTAAATGCGGGCCAAGATCTGCACACTGGTATTTCGGTTTTTGGGGCCGCGGGCGGCGACGG
GGCCCGTGCGTCCCAGCGCACATGTTCGGCGAGGCGGGGCCTGCGAGCGCGGCCACCGAGAATCGGACGG
GGGTAGTCTCAAGCTGGCCGGCCTGCTCTGGTGCCTGGCCTCGCGCCGCCGTGTATCGCCCCGCCCTGGG
CGGCAAGGCTGGCCCGGTCGGCACCAGTTGCGTGAGCGGAAAGATGGCCGCTTCCCGGCCCTGCTGCAGG
GAGCTCAAAATGGAGGACGCGGCGCTCGGGAGAGCGGGCGGGTGAGTCACCCACACAAAGGAAAAGGGCC
TTTCCGTCCTCAGCCGTCGCTTCATGTGACTCCACGGAGTACCGGGCGCCGTCCAGGCACCTCGATTAGT
TCTCGAGCTTTTGGAGTACGTCGTCTTTAGGTTGGGGGGAGGGGTTTTATGCGATGGAGTTTCCCCACAC
TGAGTGGGTGGAGACTGAAGTTAGGCCAGCTTGGCACTTGATGTAATTCTCCTTGGAATTTGCCCTTTTT
GAGTTTGGATCTTGGTTCATTCTCAAGCCTCAGACAGTGGTTCAAAGTTTTTTTCTTCCATTTCAGGTGT
CGTGACGTACGGCCACCATGACCGAGTACAAGCCCACGGTGCGCCTCGCCACCCGCGACGACGTCCCCAG
GGCCGTACGCACCCTCGCCGCCGCGTTCGCCGACTACCCCGCCACGCGCCACACCGTCGATCCGGACCGC
CACATCGAGCGGGTCACCGAGCTGCAAGAACTCTTCCTCACGCGCGTCGGGCTCGACATCGGCAAGGTGT
GGGTCGCGGACGACGGCGCCGCCGTGGCGGTCTGGACCACGCCGGAGAGCGTCGAAGCGGGGGCGGTGTT
CGCCGAGATCGGCCCGCGCATGGCCGAGTTGAGCGGTTCCCGGCTGGCCGCGCAGCAACAGATGGAAGGC
CTCCTGGCGCCGCACCGGCCCAAGGAGCCCGCGTGGTTCCTGGCCACCGTCGGAGTCTCGCCCGACCACC
AGGGCAAGGGTCTGGGCAGCGCCGTCGTGCTCCCCGGAGTGGAGGCGGCCGAGCGCGCCGGGGTGCCCGC
CTTCCTGGAGACCTCCGCGCCCCGCAACCTCCCCTTCTACGAGCGGCTCGGCTTCACCGTCACCGCCGAC
GTCGAGGTGCCCGAAGGACCGCGCACCTGGTGCATGACCCGCAAGCCCGGTGCCTGAACGCGTTAAGTCG
ACAATCAACCTCTGGATTACAAAATTTGTGAAAGATTGACTGGTATTCTTAACTATGTTGCTCCTTTTAC
GCTATGTGGATACGCTGCTTTAATGCCTTTGTATCATGCTATTGCTTCCCGTATGGCTTTCATTTTCTCC
TCCTTGTATAAATCCTGGTTGCTGTCTCTTTATGAGGAGTTGTGGCCCGTTGTCAGGCAACGTGGCGTGG
TGTGCACTGTGTTTGCTGACGCAACCCCCACTGGTTGGGGCATTGCCACCACCTGTCAGCTCCTTTCCGG
GACTTTCGCTTTCCCCCTCCCTATTGCCACGGCGGAACTCATCGCCGCCTGCCTTGCCCGCTGCTGGACA
GGGGCTCGGCTGTTGGGCACTGACAATTCCGTGGTGTTGTCGGGGAAATCATCGTCCTTTCCTTGGCTGC
TCGCCTGTGTTGCCACCTGGATTCTGCGCGGGACGTCCTTCTGCTACGTCCCTTCGGCCCTCAATCCAGC
GGACCTTCCTTCCCGCGGCCTGCTGCCGGCTCTGCGGCCTCTTCCGCGTCTTCGCCTTCGCCCTCAGACG
AGTCGGATCTCCCTTTGGGCCGCCTCCCCGCGTCGACTTTAAGACCAATGACTTACAAGGCAGCTGTAGA
TCTTAGCCACTTTTTAAAAGAAAAGGGGGGACTGGAAGGGCTAATTCACTCCCAACGAAGACAAGATCTG
CTTTTTGCTTGTACTGGGTCTCTCTGGTTAGACCAGATCTGAGCCTGGGAGCTCTCTGGCTAACTAGGGA
ACCCACTGCTTAAGCCTCAATAAAGCTTGCCTTGAGTGCTTCAAGTAGTGTGTGCCCGTCTGTTGTGTGA
CTCTGGTAACTAGAGATCCCTCAGACCCTTTTAGTCAGTGTGGAAAATCTCTAGCAGTACGTATAGTAGT
TCATGTCATCTTATTATTCAGTATTTATAACTTGCAAAGAAATGAATATCAGAGAGTGAGAGGAACTTGT
TTATTGCAGCTTATAATGGTTACAAATAAAGCAATAGCATCACAAATTTCACAAATAAAGCATTTTTTTC
ACTGCATTCTAGTTGTGGTTTGTCCAAACTCATCAATGTATCTTATCATGTCTGGCTCTAGCTATCCCGC
CCCTAACTCCGCCCATCCCGCCCCTAACTCCGCCCAGTTCCGCCCATTCTCCGCCCCATGGCTGACTAAT
TTTTTTTATTTATGCAGAGGCCGAGGCCGCCTCGGCCTCTGAGCTATTCCAGAAGTAGTGAGGAGGCTTT
TTTGGAGGCCTAGGGACGTACCCAATTCGCCCTATAGTGAGTCGTATTACGCGCGCTCACTGGCCGTCGT
TTTACAACGTCGTGACTGGGAAAACCCTGGCGTTACCCAACTTAATCGCCTTGCAGCACATCCCCCTTTC
GCCAGCTGGCGTAATAGCGAAGAGGCCCGCACCGATCGCCCTTCCCAACAGTTGCGCAGCCTGAATGGCG
AATGGG
[124 nt withheld, positions 3367-3490]
C
[91 nt withheld, positions 3492-3582]
A
[49 nt withheld, positions 3584-3632]
CCTTTGACGTTGGAGTCCACGTTCTTT
[37 nt withheld, positions 3660-3696]
ACCCTATCTCGGTCTATTCTTTTGATTTATAAGGGATTTTGCCGATTTCGGCCTATTGGTTAAAAAATGA
GCTGATTTAACAAAAATTTAACGCGAATTTTAACAAAATATTAACGCTTACAATTTAGGTGGCACTTTTC
GGGGAAATGTGCGCGGAACCCCTATTTGTTTATTTTTCTAAATACATTCAAATATGTATCCGCTCATGAG
ACAATAACCCTGATAAATGCTTCAATAATATTGAAAAAGGAAGAGTATGAGTATTCAACATTTCCGTGTC
GCCCTTATTCCCTTTTTTGCGGCATTTTGCCTTCCTGTTTTTGCTCACCCAGAAACGCTGGTGAAAGTAA
AAGATGCTGAAGATCAGTTGGGTGCACGAGTGGGTTACATCGAACTGGATCTCAACAGCGGTAAGATCCT
TGAGAGTTTTCGCCCCGAAGAACGTTTTCCAATGATGAGCACTTTTAAAGTTCTGCTATGTGGCGCGGTA
TTATCCCGTATTGACGCCGGGCAAGAGCAACTCGGTCGCCGCATACACTATTCTCAGAATGACTTGGTTG
AGTACTCACCAGTCACAGAAAAGCATCTTACGGATGGCATGACAGTAAGAGAATTATGCAGTGCTGCCAT
AACCATGAGTGATAACACTGCGGCCAACTTACTTCTGACAACGATCGGAGGACCGAAGGAGCTAACCGCT
TTTTTGCACAACATGGGGGATCATGTAACTCGCCTTGATCGTTGGGAACCGGAGCTGAATGAAGCCATAC
CAAACGACGAGCGTGACACCACGATGCCTGTAGCAATGGCAACAACGTTGCGCAAACTATTAACTGGCGA
ACTACTTACTCTAGCTTCCCGGCAACAATTAATAGACTGGATGGAGGCGGATAAAGTTGCAGGACCACTT
CTGCGCTCGGCCCTTCCGGCTGGCTGGTTTATTGCTGATAAATCTGGAGCCGGTGAGCGTGGGTCTCGCG
GTATCATTGCAGCACTGGGGCCAGATGGTAAGCCCTCCCGTATCGTAGTTATCTACACGACGGGGAGTCA
GGCAACTATGGATGAACGAAATAGACAGATCGCTGAGATAGGTGCCTCACTGATTAAGCATTGGTAACTG
TCAGACCAAGTTTACTCATATATACTTTAGATTGATTTAAAACTTCATTTTTAATTTAAAAGGATCTAGG
TGAAGATCCTTTTTGATAATCTCATGACCAAAATCCCTTAACGTGAGTTTTCGTTCCACTGAGCGTCAGA
CCCCGTAGAAAAGATCAAAGGATCTTCTTGAGATCCTTTTTTTCTGCGCGTAATCTGCTGCTTGCAAACA
AAAAAACCACCGCTACCAGCGGTGGTTTGTTTGCCGGATCAAGAGCTACCAACTCTTTTTCCGAAGGTAA
CTGGCTTCAGCAGAGCGCAGATACCAAATACTGTTCTTCTAGTGTAGCCGTAGTTAGGCCACCACTTCAA
GAACTCTGTAGCACCGCCTACATACCTCGCTCTGCTAATCCTGTTACCAGTGGCTGCTGCCAGTGGCGAT
AAGTCGTGTCTTACCGGGTTGGACTCAAGACGATAGTTACCGGATAAGGCGCAGCGGTCGGGCTGAACGG
GGGGTTCGTGCACACAGCCCAGCTTGGAGCGAACGACCTACACCGAACTGAGATACCTACAGCGTGAGCT
ATGAGAAAGCGCCACGCTTCCCGAAGGGAGAAAGGCGGACAGGTATCCGGTAAGCGGCAGGGTCGGAACA
GGAGAGCGCACGAGGGAGCTTCCAGGGGGAAACGCCTGGTATCTTTATAGTCCTGTCGGGTTTCGCCACC
TCTGACTTGAGCGTCGATTTTTGTGATGCTCGTCAGGGGGGCGGAGCCTATGGAAAAACGCCAGCAACGC
GGCCTTTTTACGGTTCCTGGCCTTTTGCTGGCCTTTTGCTCACATGTTCTTTCCTGCGTTATCCCCTGAT
TCTGTGGATAACCGTATTACCGCCTTTGAGTGAGCTGATACCGCTCGCCGCAGCCGAACGACCGAGCGCA
GCGAGTCAGTGAGCGAGGAAGCGGAAGAGCGCCCAATACGCAAACCGCCTCTCCCCGCGCGTTGGCCGAT
TCATTAATGCAGCTGGCACGACAGGTTTCCCGACTGGAAAGCGGGCAGTGAGCGCAACGCAATTAATGTG
AGTTAGCTCACTCATTAGGCACCCCAGGCTTTACACTTTATGCTTCCGGCTCGTATGTTGTGTGGAATTG
TGAGCGGATAACAATTTCACACAGGAAACAGCTATGACCATGATTACGCCAAGCGCGCAATTAACCCTCA
CTAAAGGGAACAAAAGCTGGAGCTGCAAGCTTAATGTAGTCTTATGCAATACTCTTGTAGTCTTGCAACA
TGGTAACGATGAGTTAGCAACATGCCTTACAAGGAGAGAAAAAGCACCGTGCATGCCGATTGGTGGAAGT
AAGGTGGTACGATCGTGCCTTATTAGGAAGGCAACAGACGGGTCTGACATGGATTGGACGAACCACTGAA
TTGCCGCATTGCAGAGATATTGTATTTAAGTGCCTAGCTCGATACATAAACGGGTCTCTCTGGTTAGACC
AGATCTGAGCCTGGGAGCTCTCTGGCTAACTAGGGAACCCACTGCTTAAGCCTCAATAAAGCTTGCCTTG
AGTGCTTCAAGTAGTGTGTGCCCGTCTGTTGTGTGACTCTGGTAACTAGAGATCCCTCAGACCCTTTTAG
TCAGTGTGGAAAATCTCTAGCAGTGGCGCCCGAACAGGGACTTGAAAGCGAAAGGGAAACCAGAGGAGCT
CTCTCGACGCAGGACTCGGCTTGCTGAAGCGCGCACGGCAAGAGGCGAGGGGCGGCGACTGGTGAGTACG
CCAAAAATTTTGACTAGCGGAGGCTAGAAGGAGAGAGATGGGTGCGAGAGCGTCAGTATTAAGCGGGGGA
GAATTAGATCGCGATGGGAAAAAATTCGGTTAAGGCCAGGGGGAAAGAAAAAATATAAATTAAAACATAT
AGTATGGGCAAGCAGGGAGCTAGAACGATTCGCAGTTAATCCTGGCCTGTTAGAAACATCAGAAGGCTGT
AGACAAATACTGGGACAGCTACAACCATCCCTTCAGACAGGATCAGAAGAACTTAGATCATTATATAATA
CAGTAGCAACCCTCTATTGTGTGCATCAAAGGATAGAGATAAAAGACACCAAGGAAGCTTTAGACAAGAT
AGAGGAAGAGCAAAACAAAAGTAAGACCACCGCACAGCAAGCGGCCGCTGATCTTCAGACCTGGAGGAGG
AGATATGAGGGACAATTGGAGAAGTGAATTATATAAATATAAAGTAGTAAAAATTGAACCATTAGGAGTA
GCACCCACCAAGGCAAAGAGAAGAGTGGTGCAGAGAGAAAAAAGAGCAGTGGGAATAGGAGCTTTGTTCC
TTGGGTTCTTGGGAGCAGCAGGAAGCACTATGGGCGCAGCGTCAATGACGCTGACGGTACAGGCCAGACA
ATTATTGTCTGGTATAGTGCAGCAGCAGAACAATTTGCTGAGGGCTATTGAGGCGCAACAGCATCTGTTG
CAACTCACAGTCTGGGGCATCAAGCAGCTCCAGGCAAGAATCCTGGCTGTGGAAAGATACCTAAAGGATC
AACAGCTCCTGGGGATTTGGGGTTGCTCTGGAAAACTCATTTGCACCACTGCTGTGCCTTGGAATGCTAG
TTGGAGTAATAAATCTCTGGAACAGATTTGGAATCACACGACCTGGATGGAGTGGGACAGAGAAATTAAC
AATTACACAAGCTTAATACACTCCTTAATTGAAGAATCGCAAAACCAGCAAGAAAAGAATGAACAAGAAT
TATTGGAATTAGATAAATGGGCAAGTTTGTGGAATTGGTTTAACATAACAAATTGGCTGTGGTATATAAA
ATTATTCATAATGATAGTAGGAGGCTTGGTAGGTTTAAGAATAGTTTTTGCTGTACTTTCTATAGTGAAT
AGAGTTAGGCAGGGATATTCACCATTATCGTTTCAGACCCACCTCCCAACCCCGAGGGGACCCAGAGAGG
GCCTATTTCCCATGATTCCTTCATATTTGCATATACGATACAAGGCTGTTAGAGAGATAATTAGAATTAA
TTTGACTGTAAACACAAAGATATTAGTACAAAATACGTGACGTAGAAAGTAATAATTTCTTGGGTAGTTT
GCAGTTTTAAAATTATGTTTTAAAATGGACTATCATATGCTTACCGTAACTTGAAAGTATTTCGATTTCT
TGGCTTTATATATCTTGTGGAAAGGACGAAACACCGCACCTGGTATGTTCGTATCGGTTTTAGAGCTAGA
AATAGCAAGTTAAAATAAGGCTAGTCCGTTATCAACTTGAAAAAGTGGCACCGAGTCGGTGCTTTTTTAA
GCTTGGCGTAACTAGATCTTGAGACAAATGGCAGTATTCATCCACAATTTTAAAAGAAAAGGGGGGATTG
GGGGGTACAGTGCAGGGGAAAGAATAGTAGACATAATAGCAACAGACATACAAACTAAAGAATTACAAAA
ACAAATTACAAAAATTCAAAATTTTCGGGTTTATTACAGGGACAGCAGAGATCCACTTTGGCGCCGGCTC
GAGGGGG
Features (pLannotate 1.2.2; 29 found; start..end, strand, type, name):
     14..80      +  CDS            small t antigen (fragment): SV40 (simian virus 40) small t antigen
    106..317     +  promoter       EF-1α core promoter: core promoter for human elongation factor EF-1α
    318..1256    +  intron         EF-1α intron A: intron upstream of the start codon of human EF-1α
   1278..1877    +  CDS            PuroR (fragment): puromycin N-acetyltransferase; pac from Streptomyces; confers resistance to puromycin
   1893..2481    +  misc_feature   WPRE: woodchuck hepatitis virus posttranscriptional regulatory element
   2532..2551    +  misc_feature   cPPT/CTS (fragment): central polypurine tract and central termination sequence of HIV-1
   2553..2786    +  LTR            3' LTR (ΔU3): self-inactivating 3' long terminal repeat (LTR) from HIV-1
   2864..2985    +  polyA_signal   SV40 poly(A) signal: SV40 polyadenylation signal
   3025..3160    +  rep_origin     SV40 ori: SV40 origin of replication
   3181..3199    -  promoter       T7 promoter: promoter for bacteriophage T7 RNA polymerase
   3207..3362    +  CDS            lacZα (fragment): LacZα fragment of β-galactosidase; lacZ fragment
   3367..3795    +  rep_origin     f1 ori (sequence partly withheld): f1 bacteriophage origin of replication; arrow indicates direction of (+) strand synthesis
   3848..3952    +  promoter       AmpR promoter: bla
   3953..4813    +  CDS            AmpR: β-lactamase; bla; confers resistance to ampicillin, carbenicillin, and related antibiotics
   4984..5572    +  rep_origin     ori: high-copy-number ColE1/pMB1/pBR322/pUC origin of replication
   5755..5847    +  CDS            lacI (fragment): lac repressor; lacI; The lac repressor binds to the lac operator to inhibit transcription in E. coli. This inhibition can be relieved by adding lactose or isopropyl-β-D-thiogalactopyranoside (IPTG).
   5860..5881    +  protein_bind   CAP binding site: CAP binding activates transcription in the presence of cAMP. E. coli catabolite activator protein
   5896..5926    +  promoter       lac promoter: promoter for the E. coli lac operon
   5934..5950    +  protein_bind   lac operator: The lac repressor binds to the lac operator to inhibit transcription in E. coli. This inhibition can be relieved by adding lactose or isopropyl-β-D-thiogalactopyranoside (IPTG). lac repressor encoded by lacI
   5995..6013    +  promoter       T3 promoter: promoter for bacteriophage T3 RNA polymerase
   6041..6267    +  promoter       RSV promoter: Rous sarcoma virus enhancer/promoter
   6268..6448    +  LTR            5' LTR (truncated): truncated 5' long terminal repeat (LTR) from HIV-1
   6495..6620    +  misc_feature   HIV-1 Ψ: packaging signal of human immunodeficiency virus type 1
   6604..6967    +  CDS            HIV-1 gag (fragment): gag protein from human immunodeficiency virus 1; gag
   7113..7346    +  misc_feature   RRE: The Rev response element (RRE) of HIV-1 allows for Rev-dependent mRNA export from the nucleus to the cytoplasm.
   7723..7749    +  CDS            Rev (fragment): human immunodeficiency virus 1 (HIV-1) Rev protein; rev; enhances nuclear export of unspliced and incompletely spliced viral mRNAs
   7753..7993    +  promoter       U6 promoter: RNA polymerase III promoter for human U6 snRNA
   8023..8098    +  misc_RNA       gRNA scaffold: guide RNA scaffold for the Streptococcus pyogenes CRISPR/Cas9 system
   8154..8271    +  misc_feature   cPPT/CTS: central polypurine tract and central termination sequence of HIV-1
