[The description below was written by a language model from this plasmid's Addgene catalogue record and pLannotate feature annotations shown in this document.]
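Description:
EPHA7 gRNA (BRDN0001146678) is a third-generation lentiviral guide RNA plasmid built on the lentiGuide-Puro backbone and designed to target human EPHA7, an Eph-family receptor tyrosine kinase gene. It is propagated in E. coli as a high-copy plasmid through a ColE1/pUC-type origin with ampicillin selection from the β-lactamase gene. The bacterial portion also carries an f1 origin, an SV40 origin and remnants of lac elements and T7/T3 promoters inherited from the parental cloning vector.

The lentiviral cassette begins with an RSV promoter fused to a truncated HIV-1 5' LTR, which makes genomic RNA production Tat-independent. This is followed by the Ψ packaging signal with a partial gag sequence, the Rev response element for nuclear export of the unspliced transcript, and a cPPT/CTS. It ends in a ΔU3 self-inactivating 3' LTR followed by an SV40 polyadenylation signal. Between the LTRs, a human U6 RNA polymerase III promoter drives the 20-nucleotide EPHA7 spacer joined to the Streptococcus pyogenes Cas9 guide scaffold. Downstream, the EF-1α core promoter with its intron A expresses puromycin N-acetyltransferase for selection of transduced mammalian cells, and a WPRE boosts transcript expression.

The plasmid does not encode Cas9, so it must be used together with a separate Cas9 vector or in cells that already express the nuclease. The guide was designed against several EPHA7 reference transcripts. It is one clone from a human kinome gRNA collection built using optimized sgRNA design rules, and it is suited to gene knockout studies delivered by lentiviral transduction.
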