Addgene plasmid #77353: EPHA7 gRNA (BRDN0001146678)
Purpose: 3rd generation lentiviral gRNA plasmid targeting human EPHA7
Depositing lab: John Doench & David Root. Depositing organization: Broad Institute. Publication: Optimized sgRNA design to maximize activity and minimize off-target effects of CRISPR-Cas9. Doench JG, Fusi N, Sullender M, Hegde M, Vaimberg EW, Donovan KF, Smith I, Tothova Z, Wilen C, Orchard R, Virgin HW, Listgarten J, Root DE. Nat Biotechnol. 2016 Jan 18. doi: 10.1038/nbt.3437. PubMed 26780180.
Backbone
  Vector backbone: lentiGuide-Puro
  Backbone manufacturer: Zhang Lab (Addgene plasmid # 52963)
  Vector type: Mammalian Expression, Lentiviral, CRISPR
  Selectable markers: Puromycin
Growth in bacteria
  Bacterial resistance: Ampicillin, 100 μg/mL
  Growth temperature: 37°C
  Growth strain: DH5alpha
  Copy number: High Copy
Gene/Insert
  Gene/Insert name: EPHA7 (alt names: EPHA7; NM_001288629.1)
  gRNA/shRNA sequence: CACCTGGTATGTTCGTATCG
  Species: H. sapiens (human)
  Entrez Gene: EPHA7 (a.k.a. EHK-3, EHK3, EK11, HEK11)
  Promoter: hU6
  Cloning method: Unknown
  Sequencing primers: 5′ U6-F; 3′ pS2-R
Terms and licenses: Academic/Nonprofit Terms; Industry Terms: Not Available to Industry
Depositor comments: The gRNA was designed to target the following Genbank reference sequence(s): NM_001288629.1,NM_001288630.1,NM_004440.3. Note that this plasmid does NOT contain Cas9. It should be used in conjunction with lentiCas9-Blast (Addgene #52962) or otherwise with cell lines already expressing Cas9. Browse the full kinome gRNA library at http://www.addgene.org/pooled-library/broadgpp-human-kinome/ or visit http://www.broadinstitute.org/rnai/public/ for detailed protocols and information.
How to cite: EPHA7 gRNA (BRDN0001146678) was a gift from John Doench & David Root (Addgene plasmid # 77353 ; http://n2t.net/addgene:77353 ; RRID:Addgene_77353)
