>Addgene plasmid #77353 | EPHA7 gRNA (BRDN0001146678) | depositor partial sequence | sequence record 144813 | Target Sequence
CACCTGGTATGTTCGTATCG
