>Addgene plasmid #77353 | EPHA7 gRNA (BRDN0001146678) | addgene partial sequence | sequence record 187597 | hU6-F
TAGAAAGTAATAATTTCTTGGGTAGTTTGCAGTTTTAAAATTATGTTTTAAAATGGACTATCATATGCTT
ACCGTAACTTGAAAGTATTTCGATTTCTTGGCTTTATATATCTTGTGGAAAGGACGAAACACCGCACCTG
GTATGTTCGTATCGGTTTTAGAGCTAGAAATAGCAAGTTAAAATAAGGCTAGTCCGTTATCAACTTGAAA
AAGTGGCACCGAGTCGGTGCTTTTTTAAGCTTGGCGTAACTAGATCTTGAGACAAATGGCAGTATTCATC
CACAATTTTAAAAGAAAAGGGGGGATTGGGGGGTACAGTGCAGGGGAAAGAATAGTAGACATAATAGCAA
CAGACATACAAACTAAAGAATTACAAAAACAAATTACAAAAATTCAAAATTTTCGGGTTTATTACAGGGA
CAGCAGAGATCCACTTTGGCGCCGGCTCGAGGGGGCCCGGGTGCAAAGATGGATAAAGTTTTAAACAGAG
AGGAATCTTTGCAGCTAATGGACCTTCTAGGTCTTGAAAGGAGTGGGAATTGGCTCCGGTGCCCGTCAGT
GGGCAGAGCG
